Addgene plasmid #91533: pHH0103_ABL2-1/1
Purpose: Protein expression and purification of human SH3 domain construct ABL2-1/1
Depositing lab: Sachdev Sidhu. Depositing organization: University of Toronto. Publication: Comprehensive Analysis of the Human SH3 Domain Family Reveals a Wide Variety of Non-canonical Specificities. Teyra J, Huang H, Jain S, Guan X, Dong A, Liu Y, Tempel W, Min J, Tong Y, Kim PM, Bader GD, Sidhu SS. Structure. 2017 Oct 3;25(10):1598-1610.e3. doi: 10.1016/j.str.2017.07.017. Epub 2017 Sep 7. PubMed 28890361.
Backbone
  Vector backbone: pHH0103
  Vector type: Bacterial Expression
Growth in bacteria
  Bacterial resistance: Ampicillin, 100 μg/mL
  Growth temperature: 37°C
  Growth strain: DH5alpha
  Copy number: Low Copy
Gene/Insert
  Gene/Insert name: ABL2-1/1
  Species: H. sapiens (human)
  Insert size (bp): 224
  Entrez Gene: ABL2 (a.k.a. ABLL, ARG)
  Cloning method: Restriction Enzyme; 5′ cloning site Sfi1 (unknown if destroyed); 3′ cloning site Not1 (unknown if destroyed)
Terms and licenses: Academic/Nonprofit Terms; Industry Terms: Not Available to Industry
How to cite: pHH0103_ABL2-1/1 was a gift from Sachdev Sidhu (Addgene plasmid # 91533 ; http://n2t.net/addgene:91533 ; RRID:Addgene_91533)
