[The description below was written by a language model from this plasmid's Addgene catalogue record and pLannotate feature annotations shown in this document.]
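Description:
pHH0103_ABL2-1/1 is a bacterial expression plasmid, 6,897 nt in the sequenced record, built on the pHH0103 backbone for producing and purifying a single human SH3 domain from ABL2 (also known as ARG). The 224 bp insert was cloned between SfiI and NotI sites. The automated annotation labels this region as an ABL fragment matching a feline sarcoma virus homologue, which reflects sequence similarity among Abl family proteins rather than a viral origin, since the catalogue gives the species as human.

Expression is driven by the tac promoter, a strong trp/lac hybrid, followed by a lac operator. The plasmid also carries lacI under the lacIq promoter, so it supplies its own elevated level of repressor, and transcription stays off until it is induced with IPTG. The open reading frame begins with a 6xHis tag, followed by Schistosoma japonicum glutathione S-transferase and then the SH3 domain. This yields a His-GST-SH3 fusion that can be purified by metal-chelate or glutathione affinity. A bacteriophage fd terminator lies immediately downstream of the insert.

Beyond the terminator are fragments of M13 gene III, along with an f1 origin that interrupts the rop gene. These features suggest the backbone derives from a phage-display phagemid, although the record does not state this, and the gene III remnants lie after the terminator. Propagation in E. coli relies on a ColE1/pBR322-type origin with the bom region, and the catalogue lists the plasmid as low copy. Selection is by ampicillin through β-lactamase; only small, non-functional fragments of the tetracycline resistance gene and its promoter remain. The plasmid belongs to a set of constructs used to survey the binding specificities of the human SH3 domain family.
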