Features (pLannotate 1.2.2; 21 found; start..end, strand, type, name):
     57..134     +  promoter       lacIq promoter: lacI (mutant); In the lacIq allele, a single base change in the promoter boosts expression of the lacI gene about 10-fold.
    135..1217    +  CDS            lacI: lac repressor; lacI; The lac repressor binds to the lac operator to inhibit transcription in E. coli. This inhibition can be relieved by adding lactose or isopropyl-β-D-thiogalactopyranoside (IPTG).
   1230..1251    +  protein_bind   CAP binding site: CAP binding activates transcription in the presence of cAMP. E. coli catabolite activator protein
   1270..1287    +  promoter       tet promoter (fragment): E. coli promoter for tetracycline efflux protein gene
   1460..1488    +  promoter       tac promoter: strong E. coli promoter; hybrid between the trp and lac UV5 promoters
   1496..1512    +  protein_bind   lac operator: The lac repressor binds to the lac operator to inhibit transcription in E. coli. This inhibition can be relieved by adding lactose or isopropyl-β-D-thiogalactopyranoside (IPTG). lac repressor encoded by lacI
   1597..1614    +  CDS            6xHis: 6xHis affinity tag
   1630..2283    +  CDS            GST26_SCHJA: Experimental evidence at protein level: Swiss-Prot protein existence level 1. GST isoenzymes appear to play a central role in the parasite detoxification system. Other functions are also suspected including a role in increasing the solubility of haematin in the parasite gut. From Schistosoma japonicum (Blood fluke).
   2341..2538    +  CDS            ABL (fragment): ABL_FSVHY - Experimental evidence at transcript level: Swiss-Prot protein existence level 2. From Feline sarcoma virus (strain Hardy-Zuckerman 2).
   2551..2598    +  terminator     fd terminator (sequence withheld): central terminator from bacteriophage fd (Otsuka and Kunisawa, 1982)
   2603..2815    +  CDS            M13 gene III (fragment) (sequence partly withheld): pIII; III; minor coat protein
   2830..3300    +  CDS            M13 gene III (fragment) (sequence partly withheld): pIII; III; minor coat protein
   3322..3392    +  CDS            TcR (fragment): tetracycline efflux protein; tet; confers resistance to tetracycline
   3634..4014    -  CDS            YPB1_ECOLX: Protein predicted: Swiss-Prot protein existence level 4. From Escherichia coli.
   4031..4182    +  CDS            rop (fragment): Rop protein, which maintains plasmids at low copy number; rop
   4218..4646    -  rep_origin     f1 ori (sequence partly withheld): f1 bacteriophage origin of replication; arrow indicates direction of (+) strand synthesis
   4655..4694    +  CDS            rop (fragment): Rop protein, which maintains plasmids at low copy number; rop
   4796..4936    +  misc_feature   bom: basis of mobility region from pBR322
   5122..5709    -  rep_origin     ori: high-copy-number ColE1/pMB1/pBR322/pUC origin of replication
   5880..6740    -  CDS            AmpR: β-lactamase; bla; confers resistance to ampicillin, carbenicillin, and related antibiotics
   6741..6845    -  promoter       AmpR promoter: bla
>Addgene plasmid #91533 | pHH0103_ABL2-1/1 | addgene full sequence | sequence record 192588 | Addgene NGS Result
ACATTAACCTATAAAAATAGGCGTATCACGAGGCCCTTTCGTCTTCAAGAATTCCCGACACCATCGAATG
GTGCAAAACCTTTCGCGGTATGGCATGATAGCGCCCGGAAGAGAGTCAATTCAGGGTGGTGAATGTGAAA
CCAGTAACGTTATACGATGTCGCAGAGTATGCCGGTGTCTCTTATCAGACCGTTTCCCGCGTGGTGAACC
AGGCCAGCCACGTTTCTGCGAAAACGCGGGAAAAAGTGGAAGCGGCGATGGCGGAGCTGAATTACATTCC
CAACCGCGTGGCACAACAACTGGCGGGCAAACAGTCGTTGCTGATTGGCGTTGCCACCTCCAGTCTGGCC
CTGCACGCGCCGTCGCAAATTGTCGCGGCGATTAAATCTCGCGCCGATCAACTGGGTGCCAGCGTGGTGG
TGTCGATGGTAGAACGAAGCGGCGTCGAAGCCTGTAAAGCGGCGGTGCACAATCTTCTCGCGCAACGCGT
CAGTGGGCTGATCATTAACTATCCGCTGGATGACCAGGATGCCATTGCTGTGGAAGCTGCCTGCACTAAT
GTTCCGGCGTTATTTCTTGATGTCTCTGACCAGACACCCATCAACAGTATTATTTTCTCCCATGAAGACG
GTACGCGACTGGGCGTGGAGCATCTGGTCGCATTGGGTCACCAGCAAATCGCGCTGTTAGCGGGCCCATT
AAGTTCTGTCTCGGCGCGTCTGCGTCTGGCTGGCTGGCATAAATATCTCACTCGCAATCAAATTCAGCCG
ATAGCGGAACGGGAAGGCGACTGGAGTGCCATGTCCGGTTTTCAACAAACCATGCAAATGCTGAATGAGG
GCATCGTTCCCACTGCGATGCTGGTTGCCAACGATCAGATGGCGCTGGGCGCAATGCGCGCCATTACCGA
GTCCGGGCTGCGCGTTGGTGCGGATATCTCGGTAGTGGGATACGACGATACCGAAGACAGCTCATGTTAT
ATCCCGCCGTTAACCACCATCAAACAGGATTTTCGCCTGCTGGGGCAAACCAGCGTGGACCGCTTGCTGC
AACTCTCTCAGGGCCAGGCGGTGAAGGGCAATCAGCTGTTGCCCGTCTCACTGGTGAAAAGAAAAACCAC
CCTGGCGCCCAATACGCAAACCGCCTCTCCCCGCGCGTTGGCCGATTCATTAATGCAGCTGGCACGACAG
GTTTCCCGACTGGAAAGCGGGCAGTGAGCGCAACGCAATTAATGTAAGTTAGCTCACTCATTAGGCACAA
TTCTCATGTTTGACAGCTTATCATCGACTGCACGGTGCACCAATGCTTCTGGCGTCAGGCAGCCATCGGA
AGCTGTGGTATGGCTGTGCAGGTCGTAAATCACTGCATAATTCGTGTCGCTCAAGGCGCACTCCCGTTCT
GGATAATGTTTTTTGCGCCGACATCATAACGGTTCTGGCAAATATTCTGAAATGAGCTGTTGACAATTAA
TCATCGGCTCGTATAATGTGTGGAATTGTGAGCGGATAACAATTTCACACAGGAAACAGCCAGTCCGTTT
AGGTGTTTTCACGAGCACTTCACCAACAAGGACCATAGATTATGAAAATCGAAGAACACCATCACCATCA
CCATTCCAGCGGTAAGCTTATGTCCCCTATACTAGGTTATTGGAAAATTAAGGGCCTTGTGCAACCCACT
CGACTTCTTTTGGAATATCTTGAAGAAAAATATGAAGAGCATTTGTATGAGCGCGATGAAGGTGATAAAT
GGCGAAACAAAAAGTTTGAATTGGGTTTGGAGTTTCCCAATCTTCCTTATTATATTGATGGTGATGTTAA
ATTAACACAGTCTATGGCCATCATACGTTATATAGCTGACAAGCACAACATGTTGGGTGGTTGTCCAAAA
GAGCGTGCAGAGATTTCAATGCTTGAAGGAGCGGTTTTGGATATTAGATACGGTGTTTCGAGAATTGCAT
ATAGTAAAGACTTTGAAACTCTCAAAGTTGATTTTCTTAGCAAGCTACCTGAAATGCTGAAAATGTTCGA
AGATCGTTTATGTCATAAAACATATTTAAATGGTGATCATGTAACCCATCCTGACTTCATGTTGTATGAC
GCTCTTGATGTTGTTTTATACATGGACCCAATGTGCCTGGATGCGTTCCCAAAATTAGTTTGTTTTAAAA
AACGTATTGAAGCTATCCCACAAATTGATAAGTACTTGAAATCCAGCAAGTATATAGCATGGCCTTTGCA
GGGCTGGCAAGCCACGTTTGGTGGTGGCGACCATCCTCCAAAATCGGATCTGGAAGTTCTGTTCCAGGGG
CCCCTGTCCAGCGGTCTGGTTCCGCGTGGTTCCGGTACCGCGGCCCAGCCGGCCAACCTGTTTGTCGCCC
TGTATGATTTTGTTGCCTCCGGTGATAACACCCTGTCCATTACCAAAGGTGAAAAACTGCGTGTCCTGGG
TTACAATCAGAATGGTGAATGGTCCGAAGTCCGTTCCAAAAACGGTCAAGGTTGGGTTCCATCCAACTAC
ATTACCCCAGTCAACGCGGCCGCATA
[142 nt withheld, positions 2547-2688]
C
[98 nt withheld, positions 2690-2787]
AGTTTGTACTGGTGACGAAACTCAGTGTCTAGCTAGAGTGGC
[149 nt withheld, positions 2830-2978]
T
[41 nt withheld, positions 2980-3020]
T
[62 nt withheld, positions 3022-3083]
A
[35 nt withheld, positions 3085-3119]
CCTCCCTCAATCGGTTGAATGTCGCCCTTTTGTCTTTGGCGCTGGTAAACCATATGAA
[86 nt withheld, positions 3178-3263]
T
[54 nt withheld, positions 3265-3318]
CTAGCGCCGCCCTATACCTTGTCTGCCTCCCCGCGTTGCGTCGCGGTGCATGGAGCCGGGCCACCTCGAC
CTGAATGGAAGCCGGCGGCACCTCGCTAACGGATTCACCACTCCAAGAATTGGAGCCAATCAATTCTTGC
GGAGAACTGTGAATGCGCAAACCAACCCTTGGCAGAACATATCCATCGCGTCCGCCATCTCCAGCAGCCG
CACGCGGCGCATCTCGGGCAGCGTTGGGTCCTGGCCACGGGTGCGCATGATCGTGCTCCTGTCGTTGAGG
ACCCGGCTAGGCTGGCGGGGTTGCCTTACTGGTTAGCAGAATGAATCACCGATACGCGAGCGAACGTGAA
GCGACTGCTGCTGCAAAACGTCTGCGACCTGAGCAACAACATGAATGGTCTTCGGTTTCCGTGTTTCGTA
AAGTCTGGAAACGCGGAAGTCAGCGCCCTGCACCATTATGTTCCGGATCTGCATCGCAGGATGCTGCTGG
CTACCCTGTGGAACACCTACATCTGTATTAACGAAGCGCTGGCATTGACCCTGAGTGATTTTTCTCTGGT
CCCGCCGCATCCATACCGCCAGTTGTTTACCCTCACAACGTTCCAGTAACCGGGCATGTTCATCATCAGT
AACCCGTATCGTGAGCATCCTCTCTCGTTTCATCGGTATCATTACCCCCATGAACAGAAATCCCCCTTAC
ACGGAGGCATCAGTGACCAAACAGGAAAAAACCGCCCTTAACATGGCCCGCTTTATCAGAAGCCAGACAT
TAACGCTTCTGGAGAAACTCAACGAGCTGGACGCGGATGAACAGGCAGACATCTGTGAATCGCTTCACGA
CCACGCTGATGAGCTTTACCGCAGGATCCGCGAAATTGTAAGCGTTAATATTTTGTTAAAATTCGCGTTA
AATTTTTGTTAAATCAGCTCATTTTTTAACCAATAGGCCGAAATCGGCAAAATCCCTTATAAATCAAAAG
AATAGACCGAGATAGGGT
[37 nt withheld, positions 4317-4353]
AAAGAACGTGGACTCCAACGTCAAAGG
[49 nt withheld, positions 4381-4429]
T
[91 nt withheld, positions 4431-4521]
G
[124 nt withheld, positions 4523-4646]
CGCGGATCCTGCCTCGCGCGTTTCGGTGATGACGGTGAAAACCTCTGACACATGCAGCTCCCGGAGACGG
TCACAGCTTGTCTGTAAGCGGATGCCGGGAGCAGACAAGCCCGTCAGGGCGCGTCAGCGGGTGTTGGCGG
GTGTCGGGGCGCAGCCATGACCCAGTCACGTAGCGATAGCGGAGTGTATACTGGCTTAACTATGCGGCAT
CAGAGCAGATTGTACTGAGAGTGCACCATATGCGGTGTGAAATACCGCACAGATGCGTAAGGAGAAAATA
CCGCATCAGGCGCTCTTCCGCTTCCTCGCTCACTGACTCGCTGCGCTCGGTCGTTCGGCTGCGGCGAGCG
GTATCAGCTCACTCAAAGGCGGTAATACGGTTATCCACAGAATCAGGGGATAACGCAGGAAAGAACATGT
GAGCAAAAGGCCAGCAAAAGGCCAGGAACCGTAAAAAGGCCGCGTTGCTGGCGTTTTTCCATAGGCTCCG
CCCCCCTGACGAGCATCACAAAAATCGACGCTCAAGTCAGAGGTGGCGAAACCCGACAGGACTATAAAGA
TACCAGGGTTTCCCCCTGGAAGCTCCCTCGTGCGCTCTCCTGTTCCGACCCTGCCGCTTACCGGATACCT
GTCCGCCTTTCTCCCTTCGGGAAGCGTGGCGCTTTCTCATAGCTCACGCTGTAGGTATCTCAGTTCGGTG
TAGGTCGTTCGCTCCAAGCTGGGCTGTGTGCACGAACCCCCCGTTCAGCCCGACCGCTGCGCCTTATCCG
GTAACTATCGTCTTGAGTCCAACCCGGTAAGACACGACTTATCGCCACTGGCAGCAGCCACTGGTAACAG
GATTAGCAGAGCGAGGTATGTAGGCGGTGCTACAGAGTTCTTGAAGTGGTGGCCTAACTACGGCTACACT
AGAAGGACAGTATTTGGTATCTGCGCTCTGCTGAAGCCAGTTACCTTCGGAAAAAGAGTTGGTAGCTCTT
GATCCGGCAAACAAACCACCGCTGGTAGCGGTGGTTTTTTTGTTTGCAAGCAGCAGATTACGCGCAGAAA
AAAAGGATCTCAAGAAGATCCTTTGATCTTTTCTACGGGGTCTGACGCTCAGTGGAACGAAAACTCACGT
TAAGGGATTTTGGTCATGAGATTATCAAAAAGGATCTTCACCTAGATCCTTTTAAATTAAAAATGAAGTT
TTAAATCAATCTAAAGTATATATGAGTAAACTTGGTCTGACAGTTACCAATGCTTAATCAGTGAGGCACC
TATCTCAGCGATCTGTCTATTTCGTTCATCCATAGTTGCCTGACTCCCCGTCGTGTAGATAACTACGATA
CGGGAGGGCTTACCATCTGGCCCCAGTGCTGCAATGATACCGCGAGACCCACGCTCACCGGCTCCAGATT
TATCAGCAATAAACCAGCCAGCCGGAAGGGCCGAGCGCAGAAGTGGTCCTGCAACTTTATCCGCCTCCAT
CCAGTCTATTAATTGTTGCCGGGAAGCTAGAGTAAGTAGTTCGCCAGTTAATAGTTTGCGCAACGTTGTT
GCCATTGCTGCAGGCATCGTGGTGTCACGCTCGTCGTTTGGTATGGCTTCATTCAGCTCCGGTTCCCAAC
GATCAAGGCGAGTTACATGATCCCCCATGTTGTGCAAAAAAGCGGTTAGCTCCTTCGGTCCTCCGATCGT
TGTCAGAAGTAAGTTGGCCGCAGTGTTATCACTCATGGTTATGGCAGCACTGCATAATTCTCTTACTGTC
ATGCCATCCGTAAGATGCTTTTCTGTGACTGGTGAGTACTCAACCAAGTCATTCTGAGAATAGTGTATGC
GGCGACCGAGTTGCTCTTGCCCGGCGTCAACACGGGATAATACCGCGCCACATAGCAGAACTTTAAAAGT
GCTCATCATTGGAAAACGTTCTTCGGGGCGAAAACTCTCAAGGATCTTACCGCTGTTGAGATCCAGTTCG
ATGTAACCCACTCGTGCACCCAACTGATCTTCAGCATCTTTTACTTTCACCAGCGTTTCTGGGTGAGCAA
AAACAGGAAGGCAAAATGCCGCAAAAAAGGGAATAAGGGCGACACGGAAATGTTGAATACTCATACTCTT
CCTTTTTCAATATTATTGAAGCATTTATCAGGGTTATTGTCTCATGAGCGGATACATATTTGAATGTATT
TAGAAAAATAAACAAATAGGGGTTCCGCGCACATTTCCCCGAAAAGTGCCACCTGACGTCTAAGAAACCA
TTATTATCATG
