>Addgene plasmid #91533 | pHH0103_ABL2-1/1 | depositor partial sequence | sequence record 176021 | insert sequence
GGTACCGAATTCGGATCCGCGCGCTGAACCTGTTTGTCGCCCTGTATGATTTTGTTGCCTCCGGTGATAA
CACCCTGTCCATTACCAAAGGTGAAAAACTGCGTGTCCTGGGTTACAATCAGAATGGTGAATGGTCCGAA
GTCCGTTCCAAAAACGGTCAAGGTTGGGTTCCATCCAACTACATTACCCCAGTCAACGCGGCCGCTAGCT
AAGTCGACGAGCTC
